Addgene plasmid #230955: pKDcas9 13 cerulean
Purpose: aTc inducible knockdown of CRP and HNS
Depositing lab: Andrew Griffiths. Depositing organization: Ecole Superieure de Physique et de Chimie Industrielles de Paris (ESPCI). Publication: Global regulators enable bacterial adaptation to a phenotypic trade-off. Deyell M, Opuu V, Griffiths AD, Tans SJ, Nghe P. iScience. 2024 Dec 9;28(1):111521. doi: 10.1016/j.isci.2024.111521. eCollection 2025 Jan 17. PubMed 39811663.
Backbone
  Vector backbone: pdCas9
  Vector type: CRISPR
Growth in bacteria
  Bacterial resistance: Kanamycin, 50 μg/mL
  Growth temperature: 37°C
  Growth strain: DH5alpha
  Copy number: High Copy
Gene/Insert
  Gene/Insert name: dCas9
  gRNA/shRNA sequence: see annotated Genbank file
  Species: Other
  Mutation: additional tetO
  Cloning method: Golden Gate
Terms and licenses: Academic/Nonprofit Terms; Industry Terms: Not Available to Industry
How to cite: pKDcas9 13 cerulean was a gift from Andrew Griffiths (Addgene plasmid # 230955 ; http://n2t.net/addgene:230955 ; RRID:Addgene_230955)
