[The description below was written by a language model from this plasmid's Addgene catalogue record and pLannotate feature annotations shown in this document.]
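Description:
pKDcas9 13 cerulean is an 8.6 kb bacterial CRISPR interference plasmid built on the pdCas9 backbone by Golden Gate assembly, designed for anhydrotetracycline (aTc)-inducible knockdown of the global regulators CRP and H-NS. It is selected with kanamycin through the neo (nptII) gene, which is followed by a lambda t0 terminator and preceded by a short remnant of the Tn5 transposase. The annotated sequence shows a p15A origin, plus a small RSF origin fragment. p15A is generally regarded as a medium-copy origin compatible with ColE1-type plasmids, although the catalogue entry lists the plasmid as high copy.

The main payload is catalytically dead Streptococcus pyogenes Cas9 (D10A/H840A), which binds DNA under RNA guidance without cutting and so blocks transcription of its targets. dCas9 is transcribed from the divergent tetR/tetA promoter region, and TetR is encoded on the opposite strand. An additional tetO operator, noted in the record as the modification and visible as a short operator fragment next to the promoter, is presumably intended to tighten repression without inducer. T7Te and rrnB T1 terminators end the dCas9 unit. Guides come from a native-style CRISPR array rather than a single-guide RNA. The array has a crRNA leader and three direct repeats flanking two spacer positions, consistent with the two stated targets, and a separate tracrRNA is also encoded. The spacer sequences are not described in the fields given. A separate cassette expresses the cyan fluorescent protein mCerulean from the strong constitutive J23119 promoter, providing a fluorescent marker for cells carrying the plasmid. The associated study concerns the role of global regulators in bacterial adaptation to a phenotypic trade-off.
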