Features (pLannotate 1.2.2; 20 found; start..end, strand, type, name):
      1..546     +  rep_origin     p15A ori: Plasmids containing the medium-copy-number p15A origin of replication can be propagated in E. coli cells that contain a second plasmid with the ColE1 origin.
    634..689     +  rep_origin     RSF ori (fragment): Plasmids containing the RSF 1030 origin of replication can be propagated in E. coli cells that contain additional plasmids with compatible origins.
    708..735     -  terminator     T7Te terminator: phage T7 early transcription terminator
    751..822     -  terminator     rrnB T1 terminator: transcription terminator T1 from the E. coli rrnB gene
    848..4952    -  CDS            dCas9 (fragment): catalytically dead mutant of the Cas9 endonuclease from the Streptococcus pyogenes Type II CRISPR/Cas system RNA-guided DNA-binding protein that lacks endonuclease activity due to the D10A mutation in the RuvC catalytic domain and the H840A mutation in the HNH catalytic domain
   4985..5008    -  protein_bind   tetracycline response element (fragment): contains seven copies of the tetracycline operator tetO tetracycline repressor TetR
   5015..5069    -  promoter       tetR/tetA promoters: tetR; overlapping promoters for bacterial tetR and tetA
   5088..5711    +  CDS            TetR: tetracycline repressor TetR; tetR from transposon Tn10; TetR binds to the tetracycline operator tetO to inhibit transcription. This inhibition can be relieved by adding tetracycline or doxycycline.
   5727..5858    +  misc_feature   crRNA leader: crRNA leader sequence for the Streptococcus pyogenes CRISPR/Cas system
   5859..5894    +  repeat_region  DR: direct repeat for the Streptococcus pyogenes CRISPR/Cas system
   5925..5960    +  repeat_region  DR: direct repeat for the Streptococcus pyogenes CRISPR/Cas system
   5991..6026    +  repeat_region  DR: direct repeat for the Streptococcus pyogenes CRISPR/Cas system
   6147..6225    +  misc_RNA       tracrRNA: trans-activating CRISPR RNA for the Streptococcus pyogenes CRISPR/Cas9 system
   6416..6535    +  CDS            tnpA (fragment): TN5P_ECOLX - Also known as tnp. Experimental evidence at protein level: Swiss-Prot protein existence level 1. Mediates transposition of transposon Tn5 by a 'cut and paste' mechanism. First, the monomeric transposase binds the 19 bp inverted DNA repeats flanking the transposon. Then, dimerization of the DNA- bound transposase creates a synaptic DNA complex. After nicking of the first DNA strand, excision of the transposon proceeds through a series of intermediates. The transposase then mediates the insertion of the transposon at a new site by strand transfer. The activity of the wild- type tran
   6567..7358    +  CDS            neo: KKA2_KLEPN - Also known as kan, nptII. Experimental evidence at protein level: Swiss-Prot protein existence level 1. Resistance to kanamycin, neomycin, paromomycin, ribostamycin, butirosin and gentamicin B. From Klebsiella pneumoniae.
   7380..7474    +  terminator     lambda t0 terminator: transcription terminator from phage lambda
   7567..7594    -  terminator     T7Te terminator: phage T7 early transcription terminator
   7689..8405    -  CDS            mCerulean: mCerulean is a basic (constitutively fluorescent) cyan fluorescent protein published in 2005, derived from Aequorea victoria. It is reported to be a very rapidly-maturing monomer.
   8427..8461    -  promoter       J23119(SpeI) promoter: bacterial promoter (Registry of Standard Biological Parts BBa J23119) modified to end with an SpeI site
   8479..8495    +  terminator     bacterial terminator (fragment): putative bacterial transcription terminator
>Addgene plasmid #230955 | pKDcas9 13 cerulean | addgene full sequence | sequence record 459947 | Addgene NGS Result
TTGAGATCGTTTTGGTCTGCGCGTAATCTCTTGCTCTGAAAACGAAAAAACCGCCTTGCAGGGCGGTTTT
TCGAAGGTTCTCTGAGCTACCAACTCTTTGAACCGAGGTAACTGGCTTGGAGGAGCGCAGTCACCAAAAC
TTGTCCTTTCAGTTTAGCCTTAACCGGCGCATGACTTCAAGACTAACTCCTCTAAATCAATTACCAGTGG
CTGCTGCCAGTGGTGCTTTTGCATGTCTTTCCGGGTTGGACTCAAGACGATAGTTACCGGATAAGGCGCA
GCGGTCGGACTGAACGGGGGGTTCGTGCATACAGTCCAGCTTGGAGCGAACTGCCTACCCGGAACTGAGT
GTCAGGCGTGGAATGAGACAAACGCGGCCATAACAGCGGAATGACACCGGTAAACCGAAAGGCAGGAACA
GGAGAGCGCACGAGGGAGCCGCCAGGGGGAAACGCCTGGTATCTTTATAGTCCTGTCGGGTTTCGCCACC
ACTGATTTGAGCGTCAGATTTCGTGATGCTTGTCAGGGGGGCGGAGCCTATGGAAAAACGGCTTTGCCGC
GGCCCTCTCACTTCCCTGTTAAGTATCTTCCTGGCATCTTCCAGGAAATCTCCGCCCCGTTCGTAAGCCA
TTTCCGCTCGCCGCAGTCGAACGACCGAGCGTAGCGAGTCAGTGAGCGAGGAAGCGGAATATATCCCTAG
GTATAAACGCAGAAAGGCCCACCCGAAGGTGAGCCAGTGTGACTCTAGTAGAGAGCGTTCACCGACAAAC
AACAGATAAAACGAAAGGCCCAGTCTTTCGACTGAGCCTTTCGTTTTATTTGATGCCTGGAGATCCTTAC
TCGAGTTAGTCACCTCCTAGCTGACTCAAATCAATGCGTGTTTCATAAAGACCAGTGATGGATTGATGGA
TAAGAGTGGCATCTAAAACTTCTTTTGTAGACGTATATCGTTTACGATCAATTGTTGTATCAAAATATTT
AAAAGCAGCGGGAGCTCCAAGATTCGTCAACGTAAATAAATGAATAATATTTTCTGCTTGTTCACGTATT
GGTTTGTCTCTATGTTTGTTATATGCACTAAGAACTTTATCTAAATTGGCATCTGCTAAAATAACACGCT
TAGAAAATTCACTGATTTGCTCAATAATCTCATCTAAATAATGCTTATGCTGCTCCACAAACAATTGTTT
TTGTTCGTTATCTTCTGGACTACCCTTCAACTTTTCATAATGACTAGCTAAATATAAAAAATTCACATAT
TTGCTTGGCAGAGCCAGCTCATTTCCTTTTTGTAATTCTCCGGCACTAGCCAGCATCCGTTTACGACCGT
TTTCTAACTCAAAAAGACTATATTTAGGTAGTTTAATGATTAAGTCTTTTTTAACTTCCTTATATCCTTT
AGCTTCTAAAAAGTCAATCGGATTTTTTTCAAAGGAACTTCTTTCCATAATTGTGATCCCTAGTAACTCT
TTAACGGATTTTAACTTCTTCGATTTCCCTTTTTCCACCTTAGCAACCACTAGGACTGAATAAGCTACCG
TTGGACTATCAAAACCACCATATTTTTTTGGATCCCAGTCTTTTTTACGAGCAATAAGCTTGTCCGAATT
TCTTTTTGGTAAAATTGACTCCTTGGAGAATCCGCCTGTCTGTACTTCTGTTTTCTTGACAATATTGACT
TGGGGCATGGACAATACTTTGCGCACTGTGGCAAAATCTCGCCCTTTATCCCAGACAATTTCTCCAGTTT
CCCCATTAGTTTCGATTAGAGGGCGTTTGCGAATCTCTCCATTTGCAAGTGTAATTTCTGTTTTGAAGAA
GTTCATGATATTAGAGTAAAAGAAATATTTTGCGGTTGCTTTGCCTATTTCTTGCTCAGACTTAGCAATC
ATTTTACGAACATCATAAACTTTATAATCACCATAGACAAACTCCGATTCAAGTTTTGGATATTTCTTAA
TCAAAGCAGTTCCAACGACGGCATTTAGATACGCATCATGGGCATGATGGTAATTGTTAATCTCACGTAC
TTTATAGAATTGGAAATCTTTTCGGAAGTCAGAAACTAATTTAGATTTTAAGGTAATCACTTTAACCTCT
CGAATAAGTTTATCATTTTCATCGTATTTAGTATTCATGCGACTATCCAAAATTTGTGCCACATGCTTAG
TGATTTGGCGAGTTTCAACCAATTGGCGTTTGATAAAACCAGCTTTATCAAGTTCACTCAAACCTCCACG
TTCAGCTTTCGTTAAATTATCAAACTTACGTTGAGTGATTAACTTGGCGTTTAGAAGTTGTCTCCAATAG
TTTTTCATCTTTTTGACTACTTCTTCACTTGGAACGTTATCCGATTTACCACGATTTTTATCAGAACGCG
TTAAGACCTTATTGTCTATTGAATCGTCTTTAAGGAAACTTTGTGGAACAATGGCATCGACATCATAATC
ACTTAAACGATTAATATCTAATTCTTGGTCCACATACATGTCTCTTCCATTTTGGAGATAATAGAGATAG
AGCTTTTCATTTTGCAATTGAGTATTTTCAACAGGATGCTCTTTAAGAATCTGACTTCCTAATTCTTTGA
TACCTTCTTCGATTCGTTTCATACGCTCTCGCGAATTTTTCTGGCCCTTTTGAGTTGTCTGATTTTCACG
TGCCATTTCAATAACGATATTTTCTGGCTTATGCCGCCCCATTACTTTGACCAATTCATCAACAACTTTT
ACAGTCTGTAAAATACCTTTTTTAATAGCAGGGCTACCAGCTAAATTTGCAATATGTTCATGTAAACTAT
CGCCTTGTCCAGACACTTGTGCTTTTTGAATGTCTTCTTTAAATGTCAAACTATCATCATGGATCAGCTG
CATAAAATTGCGATTGGCAAAACCATCTGATTTCAAAAAATCTAATATTGTTTTGCCAGATTGCTTATCC
CTAATACCATTAATCAATTTTCGAGACAAACGTCCCCAACCAGTATAACGGCGACGTTTAAGCTGTTTCA
TCACCTTATCATCAAAGAGGTGAGCATATGTTTTAAGTCTTTCCTCAATCATCTCCCTATCTTCAAATAA
GGTCAATGTTAAAACAATATCCTCTAAGATATCTTCATTTTCTTCATTATCCAAAAAATCTTTATCTTTA
ATAATTTTTAGCAAATCATGGTAGGTACCTAATGAAGCATTAAATCTATCTTCAACTCCTGAAATTTCAA
CACTATCAAAACATTCTATTTTTTTGAAATAATCTTCTTTTAATTGCTTAACGGTTACTTTTCGATTTGT
TTTGAAGAGTAAATCAACAATGGCTTTCTTCTGTTCACCTGAAAGAAATGCTGGTTTTCGCATTCCTTCA
GTAACATATTTGACCTTTGTCAATTCGTTATAAACCGTAAAATACTCATAAAGCAAACTATGTTTTGGTA
GTACTTTTTCATTTGGAAGATTTTTATCAAAGTTTGTCATGCGTTCAATAAATGATTGAGCTGAAGCACC
TTTATCGACAACTTCTTCAAAATTCCATGGGGTAATTGTTTCTTCAGACTTCCGAGTCATCCATGCAAAA
CGACTATTGCCACGCGCCAATGGACCAACATAATAAGGAATTCGAAAAGTCAAGATTTTTTCAATCTTCT
CACGATTGTCTTTTAAAAATGGATAAAAGTCTTCTTGTCTTCTCAAAATAGCATGCAGCTCACCCAAGTG
AATTTGATGGGGAATAGAGCCGTTGTCAAAGGTCCGTTGCTTGCGCAGCAAATCTTCACGATTTAGTTTC
ACCAATAATTCCTCAGTACCATCCATTTTTTCTAAAATTGGTTTGATAAATTTATAAAATTCTTCTTGGC
TAGCTCCCCCATCAATATAACCTGCATATCCGTTTTTTGATTGATCAAAAAAGATTTCTTTATACTTTTC
TGGAAGTTGTTGTCGAACTAAAGCTTTTAAAAGAGTCAAGTCTTGATGATGTTCATCGTAGCGTTTAATC
ATTGAAGCTGATAGGGGAGCCTTAGTTATTTCAGTATTTACTCTTAGGATATCTGAAAGTAAAATAGCAT
CTGATAAATTCTTAGCTGCCAAAAACAAATCAGCATATTGATCTCCAATTTGCGCCAATAAATTATCTAA
ATCATCATCGTAAGTATCTTTTGAAAGCTGTAATTTAGCATCTTCTGCCAAATCAAAATTTGATTTAAAA
TTAGGGGTCAAACCCAATGACAAAGCAATGAGATTCCCAAATAAGCCATTTTTCTTCTCACCGGGGAGCT
GAGCAATGAGATTTTCTAATCGTCTTGATTTACTCAATCGTGCAGAAAGAATCGCTTTAGCATCTACTCC
ACTTGCGTTAATAGGGTTTTCTTCAAATAATTGATTGTAGGTTTGTACCAACTGGATAAATAGTTTGTCC
ACATCACTATTATCAGGATTTAAATCTCCCTCAATCAAAAAATGACCACGAAACTTAATCATATGCGCTA
AGGCCAAATAGATTAAGCGCAAATCCGCTTTATCAGTAGAATCTACCAATTTTTTTCGCAGATGATAGAT
AGTTGGATATTTCTCATGATAAGCAACTTCATCTACTATATTTCCAAAAATAGGATGACGTTCATGCTTC
TTGTCTTCTTCCACCAAAAAAGACTCTTCAAGTCGATGAAAGAAACTATCATCTACTTTCGCCATCTCAT
TTGAAAAAATCTCCTGTAGATAACAAATACGATTCTTCCGACGTGTATACCTTCTACGAGCTGTCCGTTT
GAGACGAGTCGCTTCCGCTGTCTCTCCACTGTCAAATAAAAGAGCCCCTATAAGATTTTTTTTGATACTG
TGGCGGTCTGTATTTCCCAGAACCTTGAACTTTTTAGACGGAACCTTATATTCATCAGTGATCACCGCCC
ATCCGACGCTATTTGTGCCGATAGCTAAGCCTATTGAGTATTTCTTATCCATAGATCCTTTCTCCTCTTT
AGATCTTTTGAATTCTTTTCTCTATCACTGATAGGGAGGGTCAATCTCTATCACTGATAGGGAGTGGTAA
AATAACTCTATCAACGATAGAGTGTCAACAAAAATTAGGAATTAATGATGTCTAGATTAGATAAAAGTAA
AGTGATTAACAGCGCATTAGAGCTGCTTAATGAGGTCGGAATCGAAGGTTTAACAACCCGTAAACTCGCC
CAGAAGCTAGGTGTAGAGCAGCCTACATTGTATTGGCATGTAAAAAATAAGCGGGCTTTGCTCGACGCCT
TAGCCATTGAGATGTTAGATAGGCACCATACTCACTTTTGCCCTTTAGAAGGGGAAAGCTGGCAAGATTT
TTTACGTAATAACGCTAAAAGTTTTAGATGTGCTTTACTAAGTCATCGCGATGGAGCAAAAGTACATTTA
GGTACACGGCCTACAGAAAAACAGTATGAAACTCTCGAAAATCAATTAGCCTTTTTATGCCAACAAGGTT
TTTCACTAGAGAATGCATTATATGCACTCAGCGCTGTGGGGCATTTTACTTTAGGTTGCGTATTGGAAGA
TCAAGAGCATCAAGTCGCTAAAGAAGAAAGGGAAACACCTACTACTGATAGTATGCCGCCATTATTACGA
CAAGCTATCGAATTATTTGATCACCAAGGTGCAGAGCCAGCCTTCTTATTCGGCCTTGAATTGATCATAT
GCGGATTAGAAAAACAACTTAAATGTGAAAGTGGGTCTTAAGGTACCATGGGATCCTATTTCTTAATAAC
TAAAAATATGGTATAATACTCTTAATAAATGCAGTAATACAGGGGCTTTTCAAGACTGAAGTCTAGCTGA
GACAAATAGTGCGATTACGAAATTTTTTAGACAAAAATAGTCTACGAGGTTTTAGAGCTATGCTGTTTTG
AATGGTCCCAAAACTTGCCGAAATATGCTTCCCGCTACCTGGGAGTTTTAGAGCTATGCTGTTTTGAATG
GTCCCAAAACCATTGTAGTAATCTCAAACTTATATTGGGGGTTTTAGAGCTATGCTGTTTTGAATGGTCC
CAAAACTTCAGCACACTGAGACTTGTTGAGTTGAATTCATGAGTATTAAGTATTGTTTTATGGCTGATAA
ATTTCTTTGAATTTCTCCTTGATTATTTGTTATAAAAGTTATAAAATAATCTTGTTGGAACCATTCAAAA
CAGCATAGCAAGTTAAAATAAGGCTAGTCCGTTATCAACTTGAAAAAGTGGCACCGAGTCGGTGCTTTTT
TTGATACTTCTATTCTACTCTGACTGCAAACCAAAAAAACAAGCGCTTTCAAAACGCTTGTTTTATCATT
TTTAGGGAAATTAATCTCTTAATCCTTTTATCATTCTACATTTAGGCGCTGCCATCTTAAGACGAAAGGG
CCTCGTGATACGCCTATTTTTATAGGTTAATGTCATGATAATAATGGTTTCTTAGACGTCGGAATTGCCA
GCTGGGGCGCCCTCTGGTAAGGTTGGGAAGCCCTGCAAAGTAAACTGGATGGCTTTCTTGCCGCCAAGGA
TCTGATGGCGCAGGGGATCAAGATCTGATCAAGAGACAGGATGAGGATCGTTTCGCATGATTGAACAAGA
TGGATTGCACGCAGGTTCTCCGGCCGCTTGGGTGGAGAGGCTATTCGGCTATGACTGGGCACAACAGACA
ATCGGCTGCTCTGATGCCGCCGTGTTCCGGCTGTCAGCGCAGGGGCGCCCGGTTCTTTTTGTCAAGACCG
ACCTGTCCGGTGCCCTGAATGAACTGCAGGACGAGGCAGCGCGGCTATCGTGGCTGGCCACGACGGGCGT
TCCTTGCGCAGCTGTGCTCGACGTTGTCACTGAAGCGGGAAGGGACTGGCTGCTATTGGGCGAAGTGCCG
GGGCAGGATCTCCTGTCATCTCACCTTGCTCCTGCCGAGAAAGTATCCATCATGGCTGATGCAATGCGGC
GGCTGCATACGCTTGATCCGGCTACCTGCCCATTCGACCACCAAGCGAAACATCGCATCGAGCGAGCACG
TACTCGGATGGAAGCCGGTCTTGTCGATCAGGATGATCTGGACGAAGAGCATCAGGGGCTCGCGCCAGCC
GAACTGTTCGCCAGGCTCAAGGCGCGCATGCCCGACGGCGAGGATCTCGTCGTGACCCATGGCGATGCCT
GCTTGCCGAATATCATGGTGGAAAATGGCCGCTTTTCTGGATTCATCGACTGTGGCCGGCTGGGTGTGGC
GGACCGCTATCAGGACATAGCGTTGGCTACCCGTGATATTGCTGAAGAGCTTGGCGGCGAATGGGCTGAC
CGCTTCCTCGTGCTTTACGGTATCGCCGCTCCCGATTCGCAGCGCATCGCCTTCTATCGCCTTCTTGACG
AGTTCTTCTGAGCGGGACTCTCTCGCTTGGACTCCTGTTGATAGATCCAGTAATGACCTCAGAACTCCAT
CTGGATTTGTTCAGAACGCTCGGTTGCCGCCGGGCGTTTTTTATTGGTGAGAATCCAAGCACTAGTTGGT
ACCGGCATCAATAGTAAAATAATAAAAAAGCCGGATTAATAATCTGGCTTTTTATATTCTCTCTCTAGTA
TATAAACGCAGAAAGGCCAACCCGAAGGTGAGCCAGTGTGAGACTATCATACTCATATCGTGTGAAGATT
TGCTGCGCTATTCAGATCCTCTTCTGAGATGAGTTTTTGTTCGGGCCCAAGCTTCTCACTTATACAATTC
ATCCATGCCGAGGGTAATACCGGCCGCTGTCACAAACTCCAGGAGAACCATATGGTCACGTTTTTCGTTT
GGGTCTTTAGAGAGTTTTGACTGCGTCGACAGGTAATGGTTGTCAGGGAGCAGTACCGGCCCATCGCCGA
TCGGGGTATTCTGCTGGTAGTGATCCGCCAGTTGCACGCTCCCATCTTCGATATTGTGGCGAATTTTAAA
GTTTGCCTTGATGCCATTTTTCTGTTTATCTGCAGTGATATAAACATTATCGCTAATAGCGTTGTATTCC
AGCTTGTGCCCAAGAATGTTGCCGTCTTCTTTGAAATCAATTCCTTTCAGTTCGATGCGATTTACCAGCG
TATCGCCCTCAAATTTCACTTCCGCACGGGTTTTGTAGTTCCCATCGTCCTTAAAGAAAATTGTGCGTTC
CTGAACATAACCTTCCGGCATTGCAGATTTAAAGAAGTCGTGTTGTTTCATATGATCTGGGTAACGCGCA
AAACACTGTACCCCCCACGTTAATGTCGTGACAAGGGTAGGCCAGGGCACCGGCAGTTTGCCAGTCGTAC
AGATGAATTTGAGCGTGAGCTTGCCGTACGTCGCGTCACCCTCGCCCTCGCCGCTGACCGAAAATTTATG
GCCATTCACATCACCATCAAGTTCAACAAGAATCGGCACCACGCCGGTAAATAATTCTTCGCCCTTGCTT
ACCATTTAGTATTTCTCCTCTTTAGTACTAGTATTATACCTAGGACTGAGCTAGCTGTCAAAGATCTTTA
GAATTCCAGAAATCATCCTTAGCGACTAGTAACAACTTATATCGTATGGGGCTGACTTCAGGTGCTACAT
TTGAAGAGATAAATTGCACTGAAATCTAGAAATATTTTATCTGATTAATAAGATGATCTTC
